>Addgene plasmid #65141 | pYTK034 | depositor full sequence | sequence record 110194 | Full Sequence
TCGGTCTCATATGGTGTCCAAAGGAGAGGAGTTAATCAAGGAAAACATGAGAATGAAAGTTGTCATGGAG
GGCTCCGTTAATGGTCACCAATTCAAGTGTACAGGGGAAGGTGAAGGTAATCCTTACATGGGTACACAAA
CTATGAGAATTAAAGTAATTGAAGGCGGACCACTACCATTTGCATTTGACATTCTGGCAACGTCATTCAT
GTACGGATCACGAACTTTCATCAAGTACCCTAAAGGTATACCAGACTTTTTCAAGCAATCTTTTCCAGAG
GGTTTTACATGGGAAAGGGTTACAAGATACGAAGATGGGGGTGTCGTCACAGTTATGCAAGATACTTCAT
TAGAAGATGGCTGCCTTGTCTATCATGTGCAAGTAAGAGGGGTGAATTTTCCTTCTAACGGACCTGTGAT
GCAGAAAAAGACCAAAGGTTGGGAACCAAATACTGAAATGATGTACCCAGCTGATGGAGGTTTGAGAGGC
TACACACACATGGCGCTTAAAGTTGATGGTGGAGGTCATTTGTCTTGTAGTTTTGTTACCACTTATCGTT
CTAAAAAGACTGTTGGCAATATCAAAATGCCAGGAATACATGCTGTAGACCACAGACTAGAAAGACTCGA
AGAGAGCGATAACGAAATGTTCGTTGTACAGAGAGAGCATGCCGTAGCCAAATTTGCTGGCTTAGGCGGT
GGTATGGATGAATTGTATAAGGGATCCTGAGACCAGACCAATAAAAAACGCCCGGCGGCAACCGAGCGTT
CTGAACAAATCCAGATGGAGTTCTGAGGTCATTACTGGATCTATCAACAGGAGTCCAAGCGAGCTCGATA
TCAAATTACGCCCCGCCCTGCCACTCATCGCAGTACTGTTGTAATTCATTAAGCATTCTGCCGACATGGA
AGCCATCACAAACGGCATGATGAACCTGAATCGCCAGCGGCATCAGCACCTTGTCGCCTTGCGTATAATA
TTTGCCCATGGTGAAAACGGGGGCGAAGAAGTTGTCCATATTGGCCACGTTTAAATCAAAACTGGTGAAA
CTCACCCAGGGATTGGCTGAAACGAAAAACATATTCTCAATAAACCCTTTAGGGAAATAGGCCAGGTTTT
CACCGTAACACGCCACATCTTGCGAATATATGTGTAGAAACTGCCGGAAATCGTCGTGGTATTCACTCCA
GAGCGATGAAAACGTTTCAGTTTGCTCATGGAAAACGGTGTAACAAGGGTGAACACTATCCCATATCACC
AGCTCACCGTCTTTCATTGCCATACGAAATTCCGGATGAGCATTCATCAGGCGGGCAAGAATGTGAATAA
AGGCCGGATAAAACTTGTGCTTATTTTTCTTTACGGTCTTTAAAAAGGCCGTAATATCCAGCTGAACGGT
CTGGTTATAGGTACATTGAGCAACTGACTGAAATGCCTCAAAATGTTCTTTACGATGCCATTGGGATATA
TCAACGGTGGTATATCCAGTGATTTTTTTCTCCATTTTAGCTTCCTTAGCTCCTGAAAATCTCGATAACT
CAAAAAATACGCCCGGTAGTGATCTTATTTCATTATGGTGAAAGTTGGAACCTCTTACGTGCCCGATCAA
TCATGACCAAAATCCCTTAACGTGAGTTTTCGTTCCACTGAGCGTCAGACCCCGTAGAAAAGATCAAAGG
ATCTTCTTGAGATCCTTTTTTTCTGCGCGTAATCTGCTGCTTGCAAACAAAAAAACCACCGCTACCAGCG
GTGGTTTGTTTGCCGGATCAAGAGCTACCAACTCTTTTTCCGAAGGTAACTGGCTTCAGCAGAGCGCAGA
TACCAAATACTGTTCTTCTAGTGTAGCCGTAGTTAGGCCACCACTTCAAGAACTCTGTAGCACCGCCTAC
ATACCTCGCTCTGCTAATCCTGTTACCAGTGGCTGCTGCCAGTGGCGATAAGTCGTGTCTTACCGGGTTG
GACTCAAGACGATAGTTACCGGATAAGGCGCAGCGGTCGGGCTGAACGGGGGGTTCGTGCACACAGCCCA
GCTTGGAGCGAACGACCTACACCGAACTGAGATACCTACAGCGTGAGCTATGAGAAAGCGCCACGCTTCC
CGAAGGGAGAAAGGCGGACAGGTATCCGGTAAGCGGCAGGGTCGGAACAGGAGAGCGCACGAGGGAGCTT
CCAGGGGGAAACGCCTGGTATCTTTATAGTCCTGTCGGGTTTCGCCACCTCTGACTTGAGCGTCGATTTT
TGTGATGCTCGTCAGGGGGGCGGAGCCTATGGAAAAACGCCAGCAACGCGGCCTTTTTACGGTTCCTGGC
CTTTTGCTGGCCTTTTGCTCACATGTTCTTTCCTGCGTTATCCCCTGATTCTGTGGATAACCGTAG
Features (pLannotate 1.2.2; 5 found; start..end, strand, type, name):
     11..721     +  CDS            mRuby2: mRuby2 is a basic (constitutively fluorescent) red fluorescent protein published in 2012, derived from Entacmaea quadricolor. It has moderate acid sensitivity.
    741..775     -  terminator     lambda t0 terminator: minimal transcription terminator from phage lambda (Scholtissek and Grosse, 1987)
    849..1505    -  CDS            cat: CAT_ECOLX - Experimental evidence at protein level: Swiss-Prot protein existence level 1. This enzyme is an effector of chloramphenicol resistance in bacteria. From Escherichia coli. This protein is used as a marker in many commonly used cloning vectors, such as pACYC184.
   1506..1603    -  promoter       cat promoter: promoter of the E. coli cat gene encoding chloramphenicol acetyltransferase
   1687..2275    +  rep_origin     ori: high-copy-number ColE1/pMB1/pBR322/pUC origin of replication
