[The description below was written by a language model from this plasmid's Addgene catalogue record and pLannotate feature annotations shown in this document.]
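Description:
pYTK034 is a small (about 2.4 kb) part-storage plasmid from the Dueber Yeast Toolkit (YTK), a modular Golden Gate-style system for multipart assembly of yeast expression constructs. It is built on the pYTK001 part entry backbone and is catalogued as a bacterial vector. It is maintained in E. coli through a high-copy ColE1/pUC-type origin of replication and selected with chloramphenicol, with resistance provided by the cat (chloramphenicol acetyltransferase) gene under its native cat promoter. A minimal lambda t0 terminator lies downstream of cat, between the resistance cassette and the insert, and is annotated on the same strand as cat, opposite to the insert.

The payload is the coding sequence for mRuby2, a constitutively fluorescent red protein derived from an Entacmaea quadricolor protein and listed here as a synthetic insert. It was cloned into the entry vector through BsmBI sites that were destroyed in the process. In the YTK scheme it is a Type 3 part, a position generally reserved for coding sequences. The feature table shows no promoter or terminator associated with the mRuby2 reading frame, consistent with the plasmid serving as a part donor rather than an expression construct in its own right. To be expressed, the part is meant to be combined with other toolkit parts, such as promoters and terminators of the appropriate types. The specific flanking assembly sites and overhangs are not annotated in the record. Its typical use is to supply a red fluorescent reporter coding sequence for assembling yeast transcriptional units.
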