Addgene plasmid #65141: pYTK034
Purpose: Encodes mRuby2 as a Type 3 part to be used in the Dueber YTK system
Depositing lab: John Dueber. Depositing organization: University of California, Berkeley. Publication: A Highly Characterized Yeast Toolkit for Modular, Multipart Assembly. Lee ME, DeLoache WC, Cervantes B, Dueber JE. ACS Synth Biol. 2015 Apr 14. 10.1021/sb500366v PubMed 25871405.
Backbone
  Vector backbone: pYTK001
  Vector type: Bacterial Expression
Growth in bacteria
  Bacterial resistance: Chloramphenicol, 25 μg/mL
  Growth temperature: 37°C
  Growth strain: DH10B
  Copy number: High Copy
Gene/Insert
  Gene/Insert name: mRuby2
  Species: Synthetic
  Cloning method: Restriction Enzyme; 5′ cloning site BsmBI (destroyed during cloning); 3′ cloning site BsmBI (destroyed during cloning)
Terms and licenses: Academic/Nonprofit Terms; Industry Terms: Not Available to Industry
Depositor comments: Type 3 parts are generally reserved for coding sequences in the Dueber YTK. For more information, please visit the supplemental information in PMID:25871405.
How to cite: pYTK034 was a gift from John Dueber (Addgene plasmid # 65141 ; http://n2t.net/addgene:65141 ; RRID:Addgene_65141)
