>Addgene plasmid #65141 | pYTK034 | addgene partial sequence | sequence record 111960 | pRS414-R 5'-CACCTCTGACTTGAGCGTCG-3'
GGGGGCGGAGCCTATGGAAAAACGCCAGCAACGCGGCCTTTTTACGGTTCCTGGCCTTTTGCTGGCCTTT
TGCTCACATGTTCTTTCCTGCGTTATCCCCTGATTCTGTGGATAACCGTAGTCGGTCTCATATGGTGTCC
AAAGGAGAGGAGTTAATCAAGGAAAACATGAGAATGAAAGTTGTCATGGAGGGCTCCGTTAATGGTCACC
AATTCAAGTGTACAGGGGAAGGTGAAGGTAATCCTTACATGGGTACACAAACTATGAGAATTAAAGTAAT
TGAAGGCGGACCACTACCATTTGCATTTGACATTCTGGCAACGTCATTCATGTACGGATCACGAACTTTC
ATCAAGTACCCTAAAGGTATACCAGACTTTTTCAAGCAATCTTTTCCAGAGGGTTTTACATGGGAAAGGG
TTACAAGATACGAAGATGGGGGTGTCGTCACAGTTATGCAAGATACTTCATTAGAAGATGGCTGCCTTGT
CTATCATGTGCAAGTAAGAGGGGTGAATTTTCCTTCTAACGGACCTGTGATGCAGAAAAAGACCAAAGGT
TGGGAACCAAATACTGAAATGATGTACCCAGCTGATGGAGGTTTGAGAGGCTACACACACATGGCGCTTA
AAGTTGATGGTGGAGGTCATTTGTCTTGTAGTTTTGTTACCACTTATCGTTCTAAAAAGACTGTTGGCAA
TATCAAAATGCCAGGAATACATGCTGTAGACCACAGACTAGAAAGACTCGAAGAGAGCGATAACGAAATG
TTCGTTGTACAGAGAGAGCATGCCGTAGCCAAATTTGCTGGCTTAGGCGGTGGTATGGATGAATTGTATA
AGGGATCCTGAGACCAGACCAATAAAAAACGCCCGGCGGCAACCGAGCGTTCTGAACAAATCCAGATGGA
GTTCTGAGGTCATTACTGGATCTATCAACAGGAGTCCAAGCGAGCTCGATATCAAATTACGCCCCGCCCT
GCCACTC
