>Addgene plasmid #65141 | pYTK034 | addgene partial sequence | sequence record 220909 | CAT-F 5'-GTTTGTGATGGCTTCCATGTC-3'
GTACTGCGATGAGTGGCAGGGCGGGGCGTAATTTGATATCGAGCTCGCTTGGACTCCTGTTGATAGATCC
AGTAATGACCTCAGAACTCCATCTGGATTTGTTCAGAACGCTCGGTTGCCGCCGGGCGTTTTTTATTGGT
CTGGTCTCAGGATCCCTTATACAATTCATCCATACCACCGCCTAAGCCAGCAAATTTGGCTACGGCATGC
TCTCTCTGTACAACGAACATTTCGTTATCGCTCTCTTCGAGTCTTTCTAGTCTGTGGTCTACAGCATGTA
TTCCTGGCATTTTGATATTGCCAACAGTCTTTTTAGAACGATAAGTGGTAACAAAACTACAAGACAAATG
ACCTCCACCATCAACTTTAAGCGCCATGTGTGTGTAGCCTCTCAAACCTCCATCAGCTGGGTACATCATT
TCAGTATTTGGTTCCCAACCTTTGGTCTTTTTCTGCATCACAGGTCCGTTAGAAGGAAAATTCACCCCTC
TTACTTGCACATGATAGACAAGGCAGCCATCTTCTAATGAAGTATCTTGCATAACTGTGACGACACCCCC
ATCTTCGTATCTTGTAACCCTTTCCCATGTAAAACCCTCTGGAAAAGATTGCTTGAAAAAGTCTGGTATA
CCTTTAGGGTACTTGATGAAAGTTCGTGATCCGTACATGAATGACGTTGCCAGAATGTCAAATGCAAATG
GTAGTGGTCCGCCTTCAATTACTTTAATTCTCATAGTTTGTGTACCCATGTAAGGATTACCTTCACCTTC
CCCTGTACACTTGAATTGGTGACCATTAACGGAGCCCTCCATGACAACTTTCATTCTCATGTTTTCCTTG
ATTAACTCCTCTCCTTTGGACACCATATGAGACCGACTACGGTTATCCACAGAATCACGGGATAACGCAG
GAAAGAACATGTGAGCAAAAGGCCAGCAAAAGGCCAGGAACCGT
